>Addgene plasmid #164719 | pYPQ265E2 | addgene full sequence | sequence record 325392 | Addgene NGS Result
TGGACCAGCCAGGACAGAAATGCCTCGACTTCGCTGCTACCCAAGGTTGCCGGGTGACGCACACCGTGGA
AACGGATGAAGGCACGAACCCAGTGGACATAAGCCTGTTCGGTTCGTAAGCTGTAATGCAAGTAGCGTAT
GCGCTCACGCAACTGGTCCAGAACCTTGACCGAACGCAGCGGTGGTAACGGCGCAGTGGCGGTTTTCATG
GCTTGTTATGACTGTTTTTTTGGGGTACAGTCTATGCCTCGGGCATCCAAGCAGCAAGCGCGTTACGCCG
TGGGTCGATGTTTGATGTTATGGAGCAGCAACGATGTTACGCAGCAGGGCAGTCGCCCTAAAACAAAGTT
AAACATTATGAGGGAAGCGGTGATCGCCGAAGTATCGACTCAACTATCAGAGGTAGTTGGCGTCATCGAG
CGCCATCTCGAACCGACGTTGCTGGCCGTACATTTGTACGGCTCCGCAGTGGATGGCGGCCTGAAGCCAC
ACAGTGATATTGATTTGCTGGTTACGGTGACCGTAAGGCTTGATGAAACAACGCGGCGAGCTTTGATCAA
CGACCTTTTGGAAACTTCGGCTTCCCCTGGAGAGAGCGAGATTCTCCGCGCTGTAGAAGTCACCATTGTT
GTGCACGACGACATCATTCCGTGGCGTTATCCAGCTAAGCGCGAACTGCAATTTGGAGAATGGCAGCGCA
ATGACATTCTTGCAGGTATCTTCGAGCCAGCCACGATCGACATTGATCTGGCTATCTTGCTGACAAAAGC
AAGAGAACATAGCGTTGCCTTGGTAGGTCCAGCGGCGGAGGAACTCTTTGATCCGGTTCCTGAACAGGAT
CTATTTGAGGCGCTAAATGAAACCTTAACGCTATGGAACTCGCCGCCCGACTGGGCTGGCGATGAGCGAA
ATGTAGTGCTTACGTTGTCCCGCATTTGGTACAGCGCAGTAACCGGCAAAATCGCGCCGAAGGATGTCGC
TGCCGACTGGGCAATGGAGCGCCTGCCGGCCCAGTATCAGCCCGTCATACTTGAAGCTAGACAGGCTTAT
CTTGGACAAGAAGAAGATCGCTTGGCCTCGCGCGCAGATCAGTTGGAAGAATTTGTCCACTACGTGAAAG
GCGAGATCACCAAGGTAGTCGGCAAATAACCCTCGAGCCACCCATGACCAAAATCCCTTAACGTGAGTTA
CGCGTCGTTCCACTGAGCGTCAGACCCCGTAGAAAAGATCAAAGGATCTTCTTGAGATCCTTTTTTTCTG
CGCGTAATCTGCTGCTTGCAAACAAAAAAACCACCGCTACCAGCGGTGGTTTGTTTGCCGGATCAAGAGC
TACCAACTCTTTTTCCGAAGGTAACTGGCTTCAGCAGAGCGCAGATACCAAATACTGTTCTTCTAGTGTA
GCCGTAGTTAGGCCACCACTTCAAGAACTCTGTAGCACCGCCTACATACCTCGCTCTGCTAATCCTGTTA
CCAGTGGCTGCTGCCAGTGGCGATAAGTCGTGTCTTACCGGGTTGGACTCAAGACGATAGTTACCGGATA
AGGCGCAGCGGTCGGGCTGAACGGGGGGTTCGTGCACACAGCCCAGCTTGGAGCGAACGACCTACACCGA
ACTGAGATACCTACAGCGTGAGCTATGAGAAAGCGCCACGCTTCCCGAAGGGAGAAAGGCGGACAGGTAT
CCGGTAAGCGGCAGGGTCGGAACAGGAGAGCGCACGAGGGAGCTTCCAGGGGGAAACGCCTGGTATCTTT
ATAGTCCTGTCGGGTTTCGCCACCTCTGACTTGAGCGTCGATTTTTGTGATGCTCGTCAGGGGGGCGGAG
CCTATGGAAAAACGCCAGCAACGCGGCCTTTTTACGGTTCCTGGCCTTTTGCTGGCCTTTTGCTCACATG
TTCTTTCCTGCGTTATCCCCTGATTCTGTGGATAACCGTATTACCGCCTTTGAGTGAGCTGATACCGCTC
GCCGCAGCCGAACGACCGAGCGCAGCGAGTCAGTGAGCGAGGAAGCGGAAGAGCGCCCAATACGCAAACC
GCCTCTCCCCGCGCGTTGGCCGATTCATTAATGCAGCTGGCACGACAGGTTTCCCGACTGGAAAGCGGGC
AGTGAGCGCAACGCAATTAATACGCGTACCGCGAGCCAGGAAGAGTTTGTAGAAACGCAAAAAGGCCATC
CGTCAGGATGGCCTTCTGCTTAGTTTGATGCCTGGCAGTTTATGGCGGGCGTCCTGCCCGCCACCCTCCG
GGCCGTTGCTTCACAACGTTCAAATCCGCTCCCGGCGGATTTGTCCTACTCAGGAGAGCGTTCACCGACA
AACAACAGATAAAACGAAAGGCCCAGTCTTCCGACTGAGCCTTTCGTTTTATTTGATGCCTGGCAGTTCC
CTACTCTCGCGTTAACGCTTGCATGGATGTTTTCCCAGTCACGACGTTGTAAAACGACGGCCAGTCTTAA
GCTCGGGCCCCAAATAATGATTTTATTTTGACTGATAGTGACCTGTTCGTTGCAACAAATTGATGAGCAA
TGCTTTTTTATAATGCCAACTTTGTACAAAAAAGCAGGCTCCGAATTCGCCCTTCATGGAGGCCTCTCCG
GCTTCAGGTCCTCGCCATCTCATGGACCCCCATATCTTTACCTCCAATTTCAATAACGGCATTGGCAGGC
ACAAGACATACCTCTGTTATGAGGTCGAGCGGCTCGATAACGGAACCTCAGTGAAGATGGACCAACACAG
GGGTTTCCTTCATAACCAAGCGAAAAATCTCCTTTGCGGTTTCTATGGGCGGCACGCGGAGCTGAGATTC
TTGGATTTGGTCCCGAGCCTCCAGCTGGATCCCGCGCAAATATACCGCGTCACTTGGTTCATATCATGGA
GCCCGTGCTTTAGCTGGGGGTGTGCCGGTGAGGTTCGCGCGTTCCTCCAGGAAAACACCCATGTTCGCCT
CCGGATTTTCGCAGCGAGGATTTTCGACTATGATCCACTTTACAAAGAGGCCCTCCAAATGCTTAGAGAT
GCTGGGGCTCAAGTTTCAATTATGACATACGACGAGTTTAAGCATTGTTGGGACACTTTTGTCGATCATC
AGGGTTGTCCCTTCCAGCCGTGGGATGGTCTTGATGAGCATTCGCAAGCTTTGAGTGGCAGGCTTCGCGC
GATACTTCAGAACCAGGGTAACTCAGGTTCTGAGACCCCTGGCACAAGTGAGTCAGCAACACCCGAGTCC
ACCATGGATTACAAGGACCACGACGGGGATTACAAGGACCACGACATTGATTACAAGGATGATGATGACA
AGATGGCTCCGAAGAAGAAGAGGAAGGTTGGCATCCACGGGGTGCCAGCTGCTGACAAGAAGTACTCGAT
CGGCCTCGCTATTGGGACTAACTCTGTTGGCTGGGCCGTGATCACCGACGAGTACAAGGTGCCCTCAAAG
AAGTTCAAGGTCCTGGGCAACACCGATCGGCATTCCATCAAGAAGAATCTCATTGGCGCTCTCCTGTTCG
ACAGCGGCGAGACGGCTGAGGCTACGCGGCTCAAGCGCACCGCCCGCAGGCGGTACACGCGCAGGAAGAA
TCGCATCTGCTACCTGCAGGAGATTTTCTCCAACGAGATGGCGAAGGTTGACGATTCTTTCTTCCACAGG
CTGGAGGAGTCATTCCTCGTGGAGGAGGATAAGAAGCACGAGCGGCATCCAATCTTCGGCAACATTGTCG
ACGAGGTTGCCTACCACGAGAAGTACCCTACGATCTACCATCTGCGGAAGAAGCTCGTGGACTCCACAGA
TAAGGCGGACCTCCGCCTGATCTACCTCGCTCTGGCCCACATGATTAAGTTCAGGGGCCATTTCCTGATC
GAGGGGGATCTCAACCCGGACAATAGCGATGTTGACAAGCTGTTCATCCAGCTCGTGCAGACGTACAACC
AGCTCTTCGAGGAGAACCCCATTAATGCGTCAGGCGTCGACGCGAAGGCTATCCTGTCCGCTAGGCTCTC
GAAGTCTCGGCGCCTCGAGAACCTGATCGCCCAGCTGCCGGGCGAGAAGAAGAACGGCCTGTTCGGGAAT
CTCATTGCGCTCAGCCTGGGGCTCACGCCCAACTTCAAGTCGAATTTCGATCTCGCTGAGGACGCCAAGC
TGCAGCTCTCCAAGGACACATACGACGATGACCTGGATAACCTCCTGGCCCAGATCGGCGATCAGTACGC
GGACCTGTTCCTCGCTGCCAAGAATCTGTCGGACGCCATCCTCCTGTCTGATATTCTCAGGGTGAACACC
GAGATTACGAAGGCTCCGCTCTCAGCCTCCATGATCAAGCGCTACGACGAGCACCATCAGGATCTGACCC
TCCTGAAGGCGCTGGTCAGGCAGCAGCTCCCCGAGAAGTACAAGGAGATCTTCTTCGATCAGTCGAAGAA
CGGCTACGCTGGGTACATTGACGGCGGGGCCTCTCAGGAGGAGTTCTACAAGTTCATCAAGCCGATTCTG
GAGAAGATGGACGGCACGGAGGAGCTGCTGGTGAAGCTCAATCGCGAGGACCTCCTGAGGAAGCAGCGGA
CATTCGATAACGGCAGCATCCCACACCAGATTCATCTCGGGGAGCTGCACGCTATCCTGAGGAGGCAGGA
GGACTTCTACCCTTTCCTCAAGGATAACCGCGAGAAGATCGAGAAGATTCTGACTTTCAGGATCCCGTAC
TACGTCGGCCCACTCGCTAGGGGCAACTCCCGCTTCGCTTGGATGACCCGCAAGTCAGAGGAGACGATCA
CGCCGTGGAACTTCGAGGAGGTGGTCGACAAGGGCGCTAGCGCTCAGTCGTTCATCGAGAGGATGACGAA
TTTCGACAAGAACCTGCCAAATGAGAAGGTGCTCCCTAAGCACTCGCTCCTGTACGAGTACTTCACAGTC
TACAACGAGCTGACTAAGGTGAAGTATGTGACCGAGGGCATGAGGAAGCCGGCTTTCCTGTCTGGGGAGC
AGAAGAAGGCCATCGTGGACCTCCTGTTCAAGACCAACCGGAAGGTCACGGTTAAGCAGCTCAAGGAGGA
CTACTTCAAGAAGATTGAGTGCTTCGATTCGGTCGAGATCTCTGGCGTTGAGGACCGCTTCAACGCCTCC
CTGGGGACCTACCACGATCTCCTGAAGATCATTAAGGATAAGGACTTCCTGGACAACGAGGAGAATGAGG
ATATCCTCGAGGACATTGTGCTGACACTCACTCTGTTCGAGGACCGGGAGATGATCGAGGAGCGCCTGAA
GACTTACGCCCATCTCTTCGATGACAAGGTCATGAAGCAGCTCAAGAGGAGGAGGTACACCGGCTGGGGG
AGGCTGAGCAGGAAGCTCATCAACGGCATTCGGGACAAGCAGTCCGGGAAGACGATCCTCGACTTCCTGA
AGAGCGATGGCTTCGCGAACCGCAATTTCATGCAGCTGATTCACGATGACAGCCTCACATTCAAGGAGGA
TATCCAGAAGGCTCAGGTGAGCGGCCAGGGGGACTCGCTGCACGAGCATATCGCGAACCTCGCTGGCTCG
CCAGCTATCAAGAAGGGGATTCTGCAGACCGTGAAGGTTGTGGACGAGCTGGTGAAGGTCATGGGCAGGC
ACAAGCCTGAGAACATCGTCATTGAGATGGCCCGGGAGAATCAGACCACGCAGAAGGGCCAGAAGAACTC
ACGCGAGAGGATGAAGAGGATCGAGGAGGGCATTAAGGAGCTGGGGTCCCAGATCCTCAAGGAGCACCCG
GTGGAGAACACGCAGCTGCAGAATGAGAAGCTCTACCTGTACTACCTCCAGAATGGCCGCGATATGTATG
TGGACCAGGAGCTGGATATTAACAGGCTCAGCGATTACGACGTCGATCATATCGTTCCACAGTCATTCCT
GAAGGATGACTCCATTGACAACAAGGTCCTCACCAGGTCGGACAAGAACCGGGGCAAGTCTGATAATGTT
CCTTCAGAGGAGGTCGTTAAGAAGATGAAGAACTACTGGCGCCAGCTCCTGAATGCCAAGCTGATCACGC
AGCGGAAGTTCGATAACCTCACAAAGGCTGAGAGGGGCGGGCTCTCTGAGCTGGACAAGGCGGGCTTCAT
CAAGAGGCAGCTGGTCGAGACACGGCAGATCACTAAGCACGTTGCGCAGATTCTCGACTCACGGATGAAC
ACTAAGTACGATGAGAATGACAAGCTGATCCGCGAGGTGAAGGTCATCACCCTGAAGTCAAAGCTCGTCT
CCGACTTCAGGAAGGATTTCCAGTTCTACAAGGTTCGGGAGATCAACAATTACCACCATGCCCATGACGC
GTACCTGAACGCGGTGGTCGGCACAGCTCTGATCAAGAAGTACCCAAAGCTCGAGAGCGAGTTCGTGTAC
GGGGACTACAAGGTTTACGATGTGAGGAAGATGATCGCCAAGTCGGAGCAGGAGATTGGCAAGGCTACCG
CCAAGTACTTCTTCTACTCTAACATTATGAATTTCTTCAAGACAGAGATCACTCTGGCCAATGGCGAGAT
CCGGAAGCGCCCCCTCATCGAGACGAACGGCGAGACGGGGGAGATCGTGTGGGACAAGGGCAGGGATTTC
GCGACCGTCAGGAAGGTTCTCTCCATGCCACAAGTGAATATCGTCAAGAAGACAGAGGTCCAGACTGGCG
GGTTCTCTAAGGAGTCAATTCTGCCTAAGCGGAACAGCGACAAGCTCATCGCCCGCAAGAAGGACTGGGA
TCCGAAGAAGTACGGCGGGTTCGACAGCCCCACTGTGGCCTACTCGGTCCTGGTTGTGGCGAAGGTTGAG
AAGGGCAAGTCCAAGAAGCTCAAGAGCGTGAAGGAGCTGCTGGGGATCACGATTATGGAGCGCTCCAGCT
TCGAGAAGAACCCGATCGATTTCCTGGAGGCGAAGGGCTACAAGGAGGTGAAGAAGGACCTGATCATTAA
GCTCCCCAAGTACTCACTCTTCGAGCTGGAGAACGGCAGGAAGCGGATGCTGGCTTCCGCTGGCGAGCTG
CAGAAGGGGAACGAGCTGGCTCTGCCGTCCAAGTATGTGAACTTCCTCTACCTGGCCTCCCACTACGAGA
AGCTCAAGGGCAGCCCCGAGGACAACGAGCAGAAGCAGCTGTTCGTCGAGCAGCACAAGCATTACCTCGA
CGAGATCATTGAGCAGATTTCCGAGTTCTCCAAGCGCGTGATCCTGGCCGACGCGAATCTGGATAAGGTC
CTCTCCGCGTACAACAAGCACCGCGACAAGCCAATCAGGGAGCAGGCTGAGAATATCATTCATCTCTTCA
CCCTGACGAACCTCGGCGCCCCTGCTGCTTTCAAGTACTTCGACACAACTATCGATCGCAAGAGGTACAC
AAGCACTAAGGAGGTCCTGGACGCGACCCTCATCCACCAGTCGATTACCGGCCTCTACGAGACGCGCATC
GACCTGTCTCAGCTCGGGGGCGACAAGCGGCCAGCGGCGACGAAGAAGGCGGGGCAGGCGAAGAAGAAGA
AGGGAGACGGATCAGGCGGGTCAACAAACCTCAGTGACATCATAGAGAAGGAAACTGGTAAGCAACTGGT
TATTCAAGAGAGCATTCTGATGCTCCCTGAGGAAGTCGAGGAAGTTATAGGAAACAAGCCTGAGAGCGAT
ATACTCGTGCATACGGCGTATGACGAGAGCACGGATGAAAATGTGATGCTCTTGACCAGCGATGCGCCAG
AATATAAACCCTGGGCACTGGTTATTCAGGACTCTAACGGGGAAAATAAAATCAAGATGCTCTCAGGTGG
CTCCCCAAAGAAGAAACGCAAGGTTTAGTGGCGGCCGCCGACGTCCGATCGTTCAAACATTTGGCAATAA
AGTTTCTTAAGATTGAATCCTGTTGCCGGTCTTGCGATGATTATCATATAATTTCTGTTGAATTACGTTA
AGCATGTAATAATTAACATGTAATGCATGACGTTATTTATGAGATGGGTTTTTATGATTAGAGTCCCGCA
ATTATACATTTAATACGCGATAGAAAACAAAATATAGCGCGCAAACTAGGATAAATTATCGCGCGCGGTG
TCATCTATGTTACTAGATCGGGAATTGATCCCCCCTCGACAGCTTCCGGAAAGGGCGAATTCGCAACTTT
GTATACAAAAGTTGAACGAGAAACGTAAAATGATATAAATATCAATATATTAAATTAGATTTTGCATAAA
AAACAGACTACATAATACTGTAAAACACAACATATCCAGTCACTATGCCATCCAGCTGATATCCCCTATA
GTGAGTCGTATTACATGGTCATAGCTGTTTCCTGGCAGCTCTGGCCCGTGTCTCAAAATCTCTGATGTTA
CATTGCACAAGATAAAAATATATCATCATGCCTCCTC
Features (pLannotate 1.2.2; 16 found; start..end, strand, type, name):
     96..119     +  promoter       Pc promoter (fragment): intI1 (promoter lies within the coding sequence); class 1 integron promoter
    295..351     +  CDS            GmR (fragment): gentamycin acetyltransferase; aacC1; confers resistance to gentamycin
    358..1149    +  CDS            SmR: aminoglycoside adenylyltransferase (Murphy, 1985); aadA; confers resistance to spectinomycin and streptomycin
   1242..1830    +  rep_origin     ori: high-copy-number ColE1/pMB1/pBR322/pUC origin of replication
   2013..2105    +  CDS            lacI (fragment): lac repressor; lacI; The lac repressor binds to the lac operator to inhibit transcription in E. coli. This inhibition can be relieved by adding lactose or isopropyl-β-D-thiogalactopyranoside (IPTG).
   2160..2187    -  terminator     rrnB T2 terminator: transcription terminator T2 from the E. coli rrnB gene
   2319..2362    +  terminator     rrnB T1 terminator: Escherichia coli rrnB; transcription terminator T1 from the E. coli rrnB gene
   2409..2445    -  CDS            lacZα (fragment): LacZα fragment of β-galactosidase; lacZ fragment
   2461..2560    +  protein_bind   attL1: mutant version of attL; recombination site for the Gateway® LR reaction LR Clonase™
   2576..3172    +  CDS            APOBEC3A: ABC3A_HUMAN - Experimental evidence at protein level: Swiss-Prot protein existence level 1. DNA deaminase (cytidine deaminase) with restriction activity against viruses, foreign DNA and mobility of retrotransposons. Exhibits antiviral activity against adeno-associated virus (AAV) and human T- cell leukemia virus type 1 (HTLV-1) and may inhibit the mobility of LTR and non-LTR retrotransposons. Selectively targets single-stranded DNA and can deaminate both methylcytosine and cytosine in foreign DNA. Can induce somatic hypermutation in the nuclear and mitochondrial DNA. May also play a role in th
   3269..3288    +  CDS            2xFLAG (fragment): two tandem FLAG® epitope tags
   3344..7444    +  CDS            cas9: CAS9_STRP1 - Also known as csn1 From Streptococcus pyogenes serotype M1.
   7514..7762    +  CDS            UGI: UNGI_BPPB2 - Experimental evidence at protein level: Swiss-Prot protein existence level 1. This protein binds specifically and reversibly to the host uracil-DNA glycosylase, preventing removal of uracil residues from PBS2 DNA by the host uracil-excision repair system. From Bacillus phage PBS2 (Bacteriophage PBS2).
   7817..8069    +  terminator     NOS terminator: nopaline synthase terminator and poly(A) signal
   8114..8237    +  protein_bind   attR5: mutant version of attR; recombination site for the Gateway® LR reaction LR Clonase™
   8255..8273    -  promoter       T7 promoter: promoter for bacteriophage T7 RNA polymerase
