[The description below was written by a language model from this plasmid's Addgene catalogue record and pLannotate feature annotations shown in this document.]
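Description:
pYPQ265E2 is an 8,367 bp Gateway entry clone built on the pYPQ255 backbone. It carries the plant cytosine base editor A3A/Y130F-CBE_V01 for C-to-T editing. It is a high-copy plasmid maintained in E. coli through a ColE1/pUC-type origin and selected with spectinomycin via the aadA (SmR) aminoglycoside adenylyltransferase gene. The annotation also picks up short backbone remnants that are not functional payload parts: fragments of a class 1 integron Pc promoter, a gentamicin resistance gene, lacI and lacZα. rrnB T1 and T2 terminators sit upstream of the cloning region, where they typically insulate the insert from read-through transcription, and a T7 promoter lies just outside the attR5 site.

The payload sits between attL1 and attR5 and encodes a single fusion protein. Human APOBEC3A cytidine deaminase, recorded as carrying the Y130F substitution, is at the N-terminus. It is followed by a region with a partial FLAG-tag match, then a Streptococcus pyogenes Cas9 listed as the zCas9 D10A nickase, then the uracil glycosylase inhibitor UGI from phage PBS2, and finally a NOS terminator and polyadenylation signal. In this design the nickase, directed by a guide RNA, exposes single-stranded DNA for the deaminase to convert cytosine to uracil. UGI blocks uracil excision, so the change is fixed as a C-to-T edit. No promoter is annotated within the att-flanked cassette. This is consistent with an entry clone meant to be combined by multisite LR recombination with a guide RNA entry clone and a destination vector, presumably one that supplies the plant promoter, although the record does not name these partners.
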