Addgene plasmid #164719: pYPQ265E2
Purpose: Gateway entry clone (attL1 & attR5) A3A/Y130F-CBE_V01 for C-T base editing
Depositing lab: Yiping Qi. Depositing organization: University of Maryland, College Park. Publication: Improved plant cytosine base editors with high editing activity, purity, and specificity. Ren Q, Sretenovic S, Liu G, Zhong Z, Wang J, Huang L, Tang X, Guo Y, Liu L, Wu Y, Zhou J, Zhao Y, Yang H, He Y, Liu S, Yin D, Mayorga R, Zheng X, Zhang T, Qi Y, Zhang Y. Plant Biotechnol J. 2021 May 27. doi: 10.1111/pbi.13635. PubMed 34042262.
Backbone
  Vector backbone: pYPQ255
  Total vector size (bp): 8367
  Vector type: Plant Expression, CRISPR ; Gateway compatible A3A/Y130F-CBE_V01 entry clone
Growth in bacteria
  Bacterial resistance: Spectinomycin, 50 μg/mL
  Growth temperature: 37°C
  Growth strain: DH5alpha
  Copy number: High Copy
Gene/Insert
  Gene/Insert name: A3A(Y130F)-zCas9(D10A)-UGI
Terms and licenses: Academic/Nonprofit Terms; Industry Terms: Not Available to Industry
How to cite: pYPQ265E2 was a gift from Yiping Qi (Addgene plasmid # 164719 ; http://n2t.net/addgene:164719 ; RRID:Addgene_164719)
